Addgene plasmid #188423: pGP8GF-ZmAFB2/3 a
Purpose: Zea Mays Nuclear Auxin Signaling Receptor AFB2/3 A
Depositing lab: Britney Moss. Depositing organization: Whitman College. Publication: A Synthetic Approach Allows Rapid Characterization of the Maize Nuclear Auxin Response Circuit. Ramos Baez R, Buckley Y, Yu H, Chen Z, Gallavotti A, Nemhauser JL, Moss BL. Plant Physiol. 2020 Apr;182(4):1713-1722. doi: 10.1104/pp.19.01475. Epub 2020 Mar 2. PubMed 32123041.
Backbone
  Vector backbone: pGP8GF
  Vector type: Yeast Expression
  Selectable markers: HIS3
Growth in bacteria
  Bacterial resistance: Ampicillin, 100 μg/mL
  Growth temperature: 37°C
  Growth strain: DH5alpha
  Copy number: Unknown
Gene/Insert
  Gene/Insert name: Auxin Signaling Receptor AFB2/3 a
  Species: Zea Mays
  Cloning method: Gateway Cloning
  Sequencing primers: 5′ CAAATTAAAGCCTTCGAGCGTCCC
Terms and licenses: Academic/Nonprofit Terms; Industry Terms: Not Available to Industry
How to cite: pGP8GF-ZmAFB2/3 a was a gift from Britney Moss (Addgene plasmid # 188423 ; http://n2t.net/addgene:188423 ; RRID:Addgene_188423)
