[The description below was written by a language model from this plasmid's Addgene catalogue record and pLannotate feature annotations shown in this document.]
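Description:
pGP8GF-ZmAFB2/3 a is a yeast expression plasmid built on the pGP8GF backbone and carrying a maize (Zea mays) nuclear auxin receptor, the F-box protein AFB2/3 a, introduced by Gateway cloning. In E. coli it is propagated through a high-copy ColE1/pUC-type origin with ampicillin selection (AmpR and its bla promoter). Selection in Saccharomyces cerevisiae relies on a HIS3 auxotrophic marker driven by its own promoter. The feature table shows no 2μ or CEN/ARS yeast replication origin. It does show fragments of yeast genomic sequence that flanks the HIS3 locus (DED1, MRM1/PET56). This arrangement would be consistent with an integrating vector, although the record does not state this explicitly.

The expression cassette places the receptor coding sequence downstream of the strong constitutive GAP (TDH3) promoter and upstream of the CYC1 terminator. The automated annotation labels the open reading frame of roughly 1.7 kb as Arabidopsis AFB2, which reflects homology to the closest database entry rather than the actual source; the catalogue identifies the insert as the maize orthologue. A partial FLAG epitope match lies just downstream of the coding region, suggesting a C-terminal tag for detection. An annotated attR2-like Gateway site follows it as a remnant of recombinational cloning.

AFB-family proteins act as the substrate-recognition subunit of SCF ubiquitin ligases and bind auxin to trigger degradation of Aux/IAA repressors. Expressing this receptor in yeast allows the maize nuclear auxin response circuit to be reconstituted and characterised in a heterologous system free of other plant components, for instance alongside separately supplied Aux/IAA partners.
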