Features (pLannotate 1.2.2; 22 found; start..end, strand, type, name):
     60..225     +  terminator     ADH1 terminator: S. cerevisiae ADH1; transcription terminator for the S. cerevisiae alcohol dehydrogenase 1 (ADH1) gene
    248..891     +  promoter       GAP promoter: S. cerevisiae TDH3; promoter for glyceraldehyde-3-phosphate dehydrogenase
    897..917     +  misc_feature   MCS (fragment): pBluescript multiple cloning site
    926..2644    +  CDS            AFB2: AFB2_ARATH - Also known as LRF2. Experimental evidence at protein level: Swiss-Prot protein existence level 1. Component of SCF(ASK-cullin-F-box) E3 ubiquitin ligase complexes, which may mediate the ubiquitination and subsequent proteasomal degradation of target proteins. Confers sensitivity to the virulent bacterial pathogen P.syringae (By similarity). Auxin receptor that mediates Aux/IAA proteins proteasomal degradation and auxin- regulated transcription. Involved in embryogenesis regulation by auxin. From Arabidopsis thaliana (Mouse-ear cress).
   2702..2722    +  CDS            FLAG (fragment): FLAG® epitope tag, followed by an enterokinase cleavage site
   2788..2912    -  protein_bind   attR2: mutant version of attR; recombination site for the Gateway® LR reaction LR Clonase™
   2916..2963    +  misc_feature   MCS (fragment): pBluescript multiple cloning site
   3010..3199    +  terminator     CYC1 terminator: S. cerevisiae CYC1; transcription terminator for CYC1
   3197..3517    +  CDS            YO201_YEAST (fragment): Protein uncertain: Swiss-Prot protein existence level 5. From Saccharomyces cerevisiae (strain ATCC 204508 / S288c) (Baker's yeast).
   3513..4211    +  CDS            DED1 (fragment): DED1_YEAST - Also known as SPP81. Experimental evidence at protein level: Swiss-Prot protein existence level 1. ATP-binding RNA helicase involved in translation initiation. Remodels RNA in response to ADP and ATP concentrations by facilitating disruption, but also formation of RNA duplexes. Has weak ATP-dependent affinity for dsRNA, but strong ATP-dependent affinity for ssRNA. Acts as a virus host factor involved in the replication of the MBV and the L-A viruses by promoting the negative-strand RNA synthesis. May be involved in recognition of the preinitiation complex and DNA binding of the RN
   4248..4264    -  protein_bind   lac operator: The lac repressor binds to the lac operator to inhibit transcription in E. coli. This inhibition can be relieved by adding lactose or isopropyl-β-D-thiogalactopyranoside (IPTG). lac repressor encoded by lacI
   4272..4302    -  promoter       lac promoter: promoter for the E. coli lac operon
   4317..4338    -  protein_bind   CAP binding site: CAP binding activates transcription in the presence of cAMP. E. coli catabolite activator protein
   4351..4443    -  CDS            lacI (fragment): lac repressor; lacI; The lac repressor binds to the lac operator to inhibit transcription in E. coli. This inhibition can be relieved by adding lactose or isopropyl-β-D-thiogalactopyranoside (IPTG).
   4626..5214    -  rep_origin     ori: high-copy-number ColE1/pMB1/pBR322/pUC origin of replication
   5385..6245    -  CDS            AmpR: β-lactamase; bla; confers resistance to ampicillin, carbenicillin, and related antibiotics
   6246..6350    -  promoter       AmpR promoter: bla
   6445..6480    +  CDS            rop (fragment): Rop protein, which maintains plasmids at low copy number; rop
   6582..6631    +  misc_feature   bom (fragment): basis of mobility region from pBR322
   6644..6718    -  CDS            MRM1 (fragment): MRM1_YEAST - Also known as PET56 From Saccharomyces cerevisiae (strain ATCC 204508 / S288c) (Baker's yeast).
   6768..6955    +  promoter       HIS3 promoter: S. cerevisiae HIS3
   6956..59      +  CDS            HIS3 (across the origin): imidazoleglycerol-phosphate dehydratase, required for histidine biosynthesis; S. cerevisiae HIS3; yeast auxotrophic marker
>Addgene plasmid #188423 | pGP8GF-ZmAFB2/3 a | addgene full sequence | sequence record 370254 | Addgene NGS Result
AAGCCACCTCGCCCAATGGTACCAACGATGTTCCCTCCACCAAAGGTGTTCTTATGTAGGCGAATTTCTT
ATGATTTATGATTTTTATTATTAAATAAGTTATAAAAAAAATAAGTGTATACAAATTTTAAAGTGACTCT
TAGGTTTTAAAACGAAAATTCTTATTCTTGAGTAACTCTTTCCTGTAGGTCAGGTTGCTTTCTCAGGTAT
AGCATGAGGTCGCTCTTATTGACCACACCTCAGTTTATCATTATCAATACTCGCCATTTCAAAGAATACG
TAAATAATTAATAGTAGTGATTTTCCTAACTTTATTTAGTCAAAAAATTAGCCTTTTAATTCTGCTGTAA
CCCGTACATGCCCAAAATAGGGGGCGGGTTACACAGAATATATAACATCGTAGGTGTCTGGGTGAACAGT
TTATTCCTGGCATCCACTAAATATAATGGAGCCCGCTTTTTAAGCTGGCATCCAGAAAAAAAAAGAATCC
CAGCACCAAAATATTGTTTTCTTCACCAACCATCAGTTCATAGGTCCATTCTCTTAGCGCAACTACAGAG
AACAGGGGCACAAACAGGCAAAAAACGGGCACAACCTCAATGGAGTGATGCAACCTGCCTGGAGTAAATG
ATGACACAAGGCAATTGACCCACGCATGTATCTATCTCATTTTCTTACACCTTCTATTACCTTCTGCTCT
CTCTGATTTGGAAAAAGCTGAAAAAAAAGGTTGAAACCAGTTCCCTGAAATTATTCCCCTACTTGACTAA
TAAGTATATAAAGACGGTAGGTATTGATTGTAATTCTGTAAATCTATTTCTTAAACTTCTTAAATTCTAC
TTTTATAGTTAGTCTTTTTTTTAGTTTTAAAACACCAGAACTTAGTTTCGACGGATTCTAGAACTAGTGG
ATCCCCCATCACAAAATGGCGTACTTTCCAGACGAAGTAGTTGGGTACATTTTAGGGTACGTAACATCTC
ACCAAGATAGAAATGCGGTTAGCTTGGTTTGCAGGGCATGGTACGACATTGAGAGACACGGGAGGCATAG
TGTACTAGTTAGGAATTGCTATGCAGTTTGTCCTGAACGTGTTCACATGAGGTTTCCTAACATGAGGGCA
CTGTCACTAAAGGGTAAGCCCCATTTTGCAGAATTCAACCTTGTACCCGCCGGCTGGGGAGCTACCGCCA
ACCCGTGGGTTGATGCCTGTGCTAGAGCTTGTCCAGGACTGGAGGAACTGAGGTTGAAATTTATGGTAGT
GACTGACGAGTGCTTAAAATTATTATCCCTTTCCTTCACGAATTTTAAGAGCTTGGTTCTAGTATGTTGT
GAGGGGTTTTCCACGACTGGTTTAGCAAATATAGCTACAAACTGTAGATTCCTTAAGGAGCTAGATCTGC
AGAAATCTTGTGTCAAGCACCAAGATCACCAGTGGATTAACTGCTTTCCTAAATCATCTACATCCCTAGA
GTGCCTAAATTTCAGTTGCCTTACCGGAGAGGTGAATGCCGTGGCGCTAGAGGAATTGGTCGCGCGTTCA
CCAAACTTAAAATCCTTGAGACTAAATCTGGCTGTCCCGTTCGACGTCCTAAGCCGTATATTGTCTCGTA
CGCCCAAACTGGAAGATTTAGGTACTGGTTCTTTTTTGCAGGGAAATGACCCAGCAGCCTATGCATCCCT
GTGCCGTGCGCTTGAAAACTGTACTAGCCTTAAAAGCATTTCAGGGTTTTGGGACGCTCCAGGGTTCTAC
GTGCAAGGGATACTAAGTAATTGCAAAATCAGGAATCTAACCTGCCTTAATTTGAGCTATGCAACTTTAA
TCCAATCAACACAACTAATAGGAATCATAAGACACTGCAAGAAACTACACGTCTTGTGGGTGCTAGACCA
TATAGGTGATGAGGGTCTGAAGGCCGTGAGCTTCTCTTGTCCTGATCTGCAGGAGCTTCGTGTCTACCCG
TCTGTGGTCGCACCCAGAGGGACAGTAACCGAAGAGGGGCTAGTGGCATTGAGCTCCTGTCGTAAGCTAC
AACATGTGTTGTTTTCCTGCGTTCGTATGACTAACACGGCCCTAATGACAATCGCAAGATACTGTCCCAG
GCTAACTTCTTTCCGTCTGTGTATTAGAAAACCAAGAAGTGCGGACGCGGTAACAGGTCAGCCCCTTGAC
GAGGGATTCGGTGCAATTGTCCGTTCTTGCAGGGGGTTGAGAAGATTGGCGATGAGCGGCCTACTAACAG
ATTCCGTTTTCCTTTATATTGGTATGTACGCTGAAAAATTGGAGATGTTGAGCGTCACTTTCGCAGGTGA
CACCGATGATGGAATGGTGTATGTCTTAAACGGATGCAGAAACCTTAAGAAGCTAGTCATTAAGGAATCA
CCATTCGGCGACGCCGCGTTACTGGCTGGAGCCCACAGATACGAGAGCATGAGGAGTCTGTGGATGTCCT
CTTGTCAAATAACTTTGGGGGGTTGCAAGGCTTTAGCCGCCACGATGCCCAACATTAATGTTGAAGTGAT
AGGTGGAGCCTCTTTTGGAGCTATGGATGGAGGAGTAAGTGGAGCTCGTAAAGTTGATATGTTATATTTG
TATAGAACTTTGGCGGGGCCTAGATGCGATACCCCTGGGTTCGTGAGTATTCTAGGATCTGGTGGAGATT
ACAAGGATCATGATGGTGATTACAAGGATCACGACATCGACTACAAGGATGACGATGACAAGCACCATCA
TCACCACCATTGATTCTATGTCAGGCTCCCTTATACACAGCCAGTCTGCAGGTCGACCATAGTGACTGGA
TATGTTGTGTTTTACAGTATTATGTAGTCTGTTTTTTATGCAAAATCTAATTTAATATATTGATATTTAT
ATCATTTTACGTTTCTCGTTCAGCTTTCTTGTACAAAGTGGTGATGGGCTGCAGGAATTCGATTTCAAGC
TTATCGATACCGTCGACCTCGAGTCATGTAATTAGTTATGTCACGCTTACATTCACGCCCTCCCCCCACA
TCCGCTCTAACCGAAAAGGAAGGAGTTAGACAACCTGAAGTCTAGGTCCCTATTTATTTTTTTATAGTTA
TGTTAGTATTAAGAACGTTATTTATATTTCAAATTTTTCTTTTTTTTCTGTACAGACGCGTGTACGCATG
TAACATTATACTGAAAACCTTGCTTGAGAAGGTTTTGGGACGCTCGAAGGCTTTAATTTGTGACACCGAT
TATTTAAAGCTGCAGCATACGATATATATACATGTGTATATATGTATACCTATGAATGTCAGTAAGTATG
TATACGAACAGTATGATACTGAAGATGACAAGGTAATGCATCATTCTATACGTGTCATTCTGAACGAGGC
GCGCTTTCCTTTTTTCTTTTTGCTTTTTCTTTTTTTTTCTCTTGAACTCGAGAAAAAAAATATAAAAGAG
ATGGAGGAACGGGAAAAAGTTAGTTGTGGTGATAGGTGGCAAGTGGTATTCCGTAAGAACAACAAGAAAA
GCATTTCATATTATGGCTGAACTGAGCGAACAAGTGCAAAATTTAAGCATCAACGACAACAACGAGAATG
GTTATGTTCCTCCTCACTTAAGAGGAAAACCAAGAAGTGCCAGAAATAACAGTAGCAACTACAATAACAA
CAACGGCGGCTACAACGGTGGCCGTGGCGGTGGCAGCTTCTTTAGCAACAACCGTCGTGGTGGTTACGGC
AACGGTGGTTTCTTCGGTGGAAACAACGGTGGCAGCAGATCTAACGGCCGTTCTGGTGGTAGATGGATCG
ATGGCAAACATGTCCCAGCTCCAAGAAACGAAAAGGCCGAGATCGCCATATTTGGTGTCCCCGAGGATCC
AAATTTCCAATCTTCTGGTATTAACTTCGATAACTACGATGATATTCCAGTGGACGCCTCTGGTAAGGAT
GTTCCTGAACCAATCACAGAATTTACCTCACCTCCATTGGACGGATTGTTATTGGAAAACATCAAATTGG
CCCGTTTCACCAAGCCAACACCTGTGCAAAAATACTCCGTCCCTATCGTTGCCAACGGCAGAGATTTGAT
GGCCTGTGCGCAGACCGGTTCTGGTAAGACTGGTGGGTTTTTATTCCCAGTGTTGTCCGAATCATTTAAG
ACTGGACCATCTCCTCAACCAGAGTCTCAAGGCTCCTTTTACCAAAGAAAGGCCTACCCAACTGCTGTCA
TTATGGCTCCAGTTTAAACCATGGTCATAGCTGTTTCCTGTGTGAAATTGTTATCCGCTCACAATTCCAC
ACAACATACGAGCCGGAAGCATAAAGTGTAAAGCCTGGGGTGCCTAATGAGTGAGCTAACTCACATTAAT
TGCGTTGCGCTCACTGCCCGCTTTCCAGTCGGGAAACCTGTCGTGCCAGCTGCATTAATGAATCGGCCAA
CGCGCGGGGAGAGGCGGTTTGCGTATTGGGCGCTCTTCCGCTTCCTCGCTCACTGACTCGCTGCGCTCGG
TCGTTCGGCTGCGGCGAGCGGTATCAGCTCACTCAAAGGCGGTAATACGGTTATCCACAGAATCAGGGGA
TAACGCAGGAAAGAACATGTGAGCAAAAGGCCAGCAAAAGGCCAGGAACCGTAAAAAGGCCGCGTTGCTG
GCGTTTTTCCATAGGCTCCGCCCCCCTGACGAGCATCACAAAAATCGACGCTCAAGTCAGAGGTGGCGAA
ACCCGACAGGACTATAAAGATACCAGGCGTTTCCCCCTGGAAGCTCCCTCGTGCGCTCTCCTGTTCCGAC
CCTGCCGCTTACCGGATACCTGTCCGCCTTTCTCCCTTCGGGAAGCGTGGCGCTTTCTCATAGCTCACGC
TGTAGGTATCTCAGTTCGGTGTAGGTCGTTCGCTCCAAGCTGGGCTGTGTGCACGAACCCCCCGTTCAGC
CCGACCGCTGCGCCTTATCCGGTAACTATCGTCTTGAGTCCAACCCGGTAAGACACGACTTATCGCCACT
GGCAGCAGCCACTGGTAACAGGATTAGCAGAGCGAGGTATGTAGGCGGTGCTACAGAGTTCTTGAAGTGG
TGGCCTAACTACGGCTACACTAGAAGAACAGTATTTGGTATCTGCGCTCTGCTGAAGCCAGTTACCTTCG
GAAAAAGAGTTGGTAGCTCTTGATCCGGCAAACAAACCACCGCTGGTAGCGGTGGTTTTTTTGTTTGCAA
GCAGCAGATTACGCGCAGAAAAAAAGGATCTCAAGAAGATCCTTTGATCTTTTCTACGGGGTCTGACGCT
CAGTGGAACGAAAACTCACGTTAAGGGATTTTGGTCATGAGATTATCAAAAAGGATCTTCACCTAGATCC
TTTTAAATTAAAAATGAAGTTTTAAATCAATCTAAAGTATATATGAGTAAACTTGGTCTGACAGTTACCA
ATGCTTAATCAGTGAGGCACCTATCTCAGCGATCTGTCTATTTCGTTCATCCATAGTTGCCTGACTCCCC
GTCGTGTAGATAACTACGATACGGGAGGGCTTACCATCTGGCCCCAGTGCTGCAATGATACCGCGAGATC
CACGCTCACCGGCTCCAGATTTATCAGCAATAAACCAGCCAGCCGGAAGGGCCGAGCGCAGAAGTGGTCC
TGCAACTTTATCCGCCTCCATCCAGTCTATTAATTGTTGCCGGGAAGCTAGAGTAAGTAGTTCGCCAGTT
AATAGTTTGCGCAACGTTGTTGCCATTGCTACAGGCATCGTGGTGTCACGCTCGTCGTTTGGTATGGCTT
CATTCAGCTCCGGTTCCCAACGATCAAGGCGAGTTACATGATCCCCCATGTTGTGCAAAAAAGCGGTTAG
CTCCTTCGGTCCTCCGATCGTTGTCAGAAGTAAGTTGGCCGCAGTGTTATCACTCATGGTTATGGCAGCA
CTGCATAATTCTCTTACTGTCATGCCATCCGTAAGATGCTTTTCTGTGACTGGTGAGTACTCAACCAAGT
CATTCTGAGAATAGTGTATGCGGCGACCGAGTTGCTCTTGCCCGGCGTCAATACGGGATAATACCGCGCC
ACATAGCAGAACTTTAAAAGTGCTCATCATTGGAAAACGTTCTTCGGGGCGAAAACTCTCAAGGATCTTA
CCGCTGTTGAGATCCAGTTCGATGTAACCCACTCGTGCACCCAACTGATCTTCAGCATCTTTTACTTTCA
CCAGCGTTTCTGGGTGAGCAAAAACAGGAAGGCAAAATGCCGCAAAAAAGGGAATAAGGGCGACACGGAA
ATGTTGAATACTCATACTCTTCCTTTTTCAATATTATTGAAGCATTTATCAGGGTTATTGTCTCATGAGC
GGATACATATTTGAATGTATTTAGAAAAATAAACAAATAGGGGTTCCGCGCACATTTCCCCGAAAAGTGC
CACCTGACGTCTAAGAAACCATTATTATCATGACATTAACCTATAAAAATAGGCGTATCACGAGGCCCTT
TCGTCTCGCGCGTTTCGGTGATGACGGTGAAAACCTCTGACACATGCAGCTCCCGGAGACGGTCACAGCT
TGTCTGTAAGCGGATGCCGGGAGCAGACAAGCCCGTCAGGGCGCGTCAGCGGGTGTTGGCGGGTGTCGGG
GCTGGCTTAACTATGCGGCATCAGAGCAGATTGTACTGAGAGTGCACCATAATTCGTTTAAACCGTTTTA
AGAGCTTGGTGAGCGCTAGGAGTCACTGCCAGGTATCGTTTGAACACGGCATTAGTCAGGGAAGTCATAA
CACAGTCCTTTCCCGCAATTTTCTTTTTCTATTACTCTTGGCCTCCTCTAGTACACTCTATATTTTTTTA
TGCCTCGGTAATGATTTTCATTTTTTTTTTTCCACCTAGCGGATGACTCTTTTTTTTTCTTAGCGATTGG
CATTATCACATAATGAATTATACATTATATAAAGTAATGTGATTTCTTCGAAGAATATACTAAAAAATGA
GCAGGCAAGATAAACGAAGGCAAAGATGACAGAGCAGAAAGCCCTAGTAAAGCGTATTACAAATGAAACC
AAGATTCAGATTGCGATCTCTTTAAAGGGTGGTCCCCTAGCGATAGAGCACTCGATCTTCCCAGAAAAAG
AGGCAGAAGCAGTAGCAGAACAGGCCACACAATCGCAAGTGATTAACGTCCACACAGGTATAGGGTTTCT
GGACCATATGATACATGCTCTGGCCAAGCATTCCGGCTGGTCGCTAATCGTTGAGTGCATTGGTGACTTA
CACATAGACGACCATCACACCACTGAAGACTGCGGGATTGCTCTCGGTCAAGCTTTTAAAGAGGCCCTAG
GGGCCGTGCGTGGAGTAAAAAGGTTTGGATCAGGATTTGCGCCTTTGGATGAGGCACTTTCCAGAGCGGT
GGTAGATCTTTCGAACAGGCCGTACGCAGTTGTCGAACTTGGTTTGCAAAGGGAGAAAGTAGGAGATCTC
TCTTGCGAGATGATCCCGCATTTTCTTGAAAGCTTTGCAGAGGCTAGCAGAATTACCCTCCACGTTGATT
GTCTGCGAGGCAAGAATGATCATCACCGTAGTGAGAGTGCGTTCAAGGCTCTTGCGGTTGCCATAAGAG
